>Addgene plasmid #26545 | MXW-PGK-let-7_2A-IRES-GFP | depositor full sequence | sequence record 12565 | Author sequence
TGAAAGACCCCACCTGTAGGTTTGGCAAGCTAGCTTAAGTAACGCCATTTTGCAAGGCATGGAAAATACA
TAACTGAGAATAGAGAAGTTCAGATCAAGGTTAGGAACAGAGAGACAGCAGAATATGGGCCAAACAGGAT
ATCTGTGGTAAGCAGTTCCTGCCCCGGCTCAGGGCCAAGAACAGATGGTCCCCAGATGCGGTCCCGCCCT
CAGCAGTTTCTAGAGAACCATCAGATGTTTCCAGGGTGCCCCAAGGACCTGAAAATGACCCTGTGCCTTA
TTTGAACTAACCAATCAGTTCGCTTCTCGCTTCTGTTCGCGCGCTTCTGCTCCCCGAGCTCAATAAAAGA
GCCCACAACCCCTCACTCGGCGCGCCAGTCCTCCGATAGACTGCGTCGCCCGGGTACCCGTATTCCCAAT
AAAGCCTCTTGCTGTTTGCATCCGAATCGTGGACTCGCTGATCCTTGGGAGGGTCTCCTCAGATTGATTG
ACTGCCCACCTCGGGGGTCTTTCATTTGGAGGTTCCACCGAGATTTGGAGACCCCTGCCTAGGGACCACC
GACCCCCCCGCCGGGAGGTAAGCTGGCCAGCGGTCGTTTCGTGTCTGTCTCTGTCTTTGTGCGTGTTTGT
GCCGGCATCTAATGTTTGCGCCTGCGTCTGTACTAGTTAGCTAACTAGCTCTGTATCTGGCGGACCCGTG
GTGGAACTGACGAGTTCTGAACACCCGGCCGCAACCCTGGGAGACGTCCCAGGGACTTTGGGGGCCGTTT
TTGTGGCCCGACCTGAGGAAGGGAGTCGATGTGGAATCCGACCCCGTCAGGATATGTGGTTCTGGTAGGA
GACGAGAACCTAAAACAGTTCCCGCCTCCGTCTGAATTTTTGCTTTCGGTTTGGAACCGAAGCCGCGCGT
CTTGTCTGCTGCAGCGCTGCAGCATCGTTCTGTGTTGTCTCTGTCTGACTGTGTTTCTGTATTTGTCTGA
AAATTAGGGCCAGACTGTTACCACTCCCTTAAGTTTGACCTTAGGTCACTGGAAAGATGTCGAGCGGATC
GCTCACAACCAGTCGGTAGATGTCAAGAAGAGACGTTGGGTTACCTTCTGCTCTGCAGAATGGCCAACCT
TTAACGTCGGATGGCCGCGAGACGGCACCTTTAACCGAGACCTCATCACCCAGGTTAAGATCAAGGTCTT
TTCACCTGGCCCGCATGGACACCCAGACCAGGTCCCCTACATCGTGACCTGGGAAGCCTTGGCTTTTGAC
CCCCCTCCCTGGGTCAAGCCCTTTGTACACCCTAAGCCTCCGCCTCCTCTTCCTCCATCCGCCCCGTCTC
TCCCCCTTGAACCTCCTCGTTCGACCCCGCCTCGATCCTCCCTTTATCCAGCCCTCACTCCTTCTCTAGG
CGCCGGAATTAGATCCCTACCGGGTAGGGGAGGCGCTTTTCCCAAGGCAGTCTGGAGCATGCGCTTTAGC
GGCCCCGCTGGGCACTTGGCGCTACACAAGTGGCCTCTGGCCTCGCACACATTCCACATCCACCGGTAGG
CGCCAACCGGCTCCGTTCTTTGGTGGCCCCTTCGCGCCACCTTCTACTCCTCCCCTAGTCAGGAAGTTCC
CCCCCGCCCCGCAGCTCGCGTCGTGCAGGACGTGACAAATGGAAGTAGCACGTCTCACTAGTCTCGTGCA
GATGGACAGCACCGCTGAGCAATGGAAGCGGGTAGGCCTTTGGGGCAGCGGCCAATAGCAGCTTTGGCTC
CTTCGCTTTCTGGGCTCAGAGGCTGGGAAGGGGTGGGTCCGGGGGCGGGCTCAGGGGCGGGCTCAGGGGC
GGGGCGGGCGCCCGAAGGTCCTCCGGAGGCCCGGCATTCTGCACGCTTCAAAAGCGCACGTCTGCCGCGC
TGTTCTCCTCTTCCTCATCTCCGGGCCTTTCGACCTGCACTCGAGATATATGAGAAGCGCATCAGTTTTT
TTTTCTTATTCTAGATGAGTAGCCCACCTAGCAGCGGTCGTTTTTTTCTCTTTTCGTAGGAAAATTTTCA
GTTACACTTATTTATTAGAAACCTAGATTTAGAGACTTTTAGAATAACTTTACTTCCTAGAACACATCTC
CCTTTGAATTTATATGTCTAATTTAACAACAAGTACTAATCCATTTTTCAGGCAAGCAGGCGATTGGTGG
ACGGTCTACACTGTGGATCCGGTAAGGTAGTAGGTTGTATAGTTTGGAATATTACCACCGGTGAACTATG
CAATTTTCTACCTTACCGGAGACAGAACTCTTCGAAGCTGCGTCGTCTTGCTCTCACAACTTTCTTTTCG
TTTTCTTCCTCCTCTTACTTTCACCTCTTTGTTTTTCTTTATTTTGTGCTATCAATTCGGAGTCGCAAGA
ACTGTATTCGGTGATCCCTATTGATATTCTTTTGTACTGTATTCGGAGATATTGTTTCACGAACTGTATT
CGGAGAACTGTTGTATCGGTAATGTATCTGGAGAGAATAATCTAATCGTATGTACTGTTGAGTAATGGAA
TTCCGCCCCCCCCCCCCCCCTAACGTTACTGGCCGAAGCCGCTTGGAATAAGGCCGGTGTGCGTTTGTCT
ATATGTTATTTTCCACCATATTGCCGTCTTTTGGCAATGTGAGGGCCCGGAAACCTGGCCCTGTCTTCTT
GACGAGCATTCCTAGGGGTCTTTCCCCTCTCGCCAAAGGAATGCAAGGTCTGTTGAATGTCGTGAAGGAA
GCAGTTCCTCTGGAAGCTTCTTGAAGACAAACAACGTCTGTAGCGACCCTTTGCAGGCAGCGGAACCCCC
CACCTGGCGACAGGTGCCTCTGCGGCCAAAAGCCACGTGTATAAGATACACCTGCAAAGGCGGCACAACC
CCAGTGCCACGTTGTGAGTTGGATAGTTGTGGAAAGAGTCAAATGGCTCTCCTCAAGCGTATTCAACAAG
GGGCTGAAGGATGCCCAGAAGGTACCCCATTGTATGGGATCTGATCTGGGGCCTCGGTGCACATGCTTTA
CATGTGTTTAGTCGAGGTTAAAAAACGTCTAGGCCCCCCGAACCACGGGGACGTGGTTTTCCTTTGAAAA
ACACGATGATAATATGGCCACAACCATGGTGAGCAAGGGCGAGGAGCTGTTCACCGGGGTGGTGCCCATC
CTGGTCGAGCTGGACGGCGACGTAAACGGCCACAAGTTCAGCGTGTCCGGCGAGGGCGAGGGCGATGCCA
CCTACGGCAAGCTGACCCTGAAGTTCATCTGCACCACCGGCAAGCTGCCCGTGCCCTGGCCCACCCTCGT
GACCACCTTCACCTACGGCGTGCAGTGCTTCAGCCGCTACCCCGACCACATGAAGCAGCACGACTTCTTC
AAGTCCGCCATGCCCGAAGGCTACGTCCAGGAGCGCACCATCTTCTTCAAGGACGACGGCAACTACAAGA
CCCGCGCCGAGGTGAAGTTCGAGGGCGACACCCTGGTGAACCGCATCGAGCTGAAGGGCATCGACTTCAA
GGAGGACGGCAACATCCTGGGGCACAAGCTGGAGTACAACTACAACAGCCACAACGTCTATATCATGGCC
GACAAGCAGAAGAACGGCATCAAGGTGAACTTCAAGATCCGCCACAACATCGAGGACGGCAGCGTGCAGC
TCGCCGACCACTACCAGCAGAACACCCCCATCGGCGACGGCCCCGTGCTGCTGCCCGACAACCACTACCT
GAGCACCCAGTCCGCCCTGAGCAAAGACCCCAACGAGAAGCGCGATCACATGGTCCTGCTGGAGTTCGTG
ACCGCCGCCGGGATCACTCTCGGCATGGACGAGCTGTACAAGTAATGAATTAATTAAGAATTGCGGCCGC
GTCGACCTGCAGCCAAGCTTATCGATAAAATAAAAGATTTTATTTAGTCTCCAGAAAAAGGGGGGAATGA
AAGACCCCACCTGTAGGTTTGGCAAGCTAGCTTAAGTAACGCCATTTTGCAAGGCATGGAAAATACATAA
CTGAGAATAGAGAAGTTCAGATCAAGGTTAGGAACAGAGAGACAGCAGAATATGGGCCAAACAGGATATC
TGTGGTAAGCAGTTCCTGCCCCGGCTCAGGGCCAAGAACAGATGGTCCCCAGATGCGGTCCCGCCCTCAG
CAGTTTCTAGAGAACCATCAGATGTTTCCAGGGTGCCCCAAGGACCTGAAAATGACCCTGTGCCTTATTT
GAACTAACCAATCAGTTCGCTTCTCGCTTCTGTTCGCGCGCTTCTGCTCCCCGAGCTCAATAAAAGAGCC
CACAACCCCTCACTCGGCGCGCCAGTCCTCCGATAGACTGCGTCGCCCGGGTACCCGTGTATCCAATAAA
CCCTCTTGCAGTTGCATCCGACTTGTGGTCTCGCTGTTCCTTGGGAGGGTCTCCTCTGAGTGATTGACTA
CCCGTCAGCGGGGGTCTTTCATGGGTAACAGTTTCTTGAAGTTGGAGAACAACATTCTGAGGGTAGGAGT
CGAATATTAAGTAATCCTGACTCAATTAGCCACTGTTTTGAATCCACATACTCCAATACTCCTGAAATAG
TTCATTATGGACAGCGCAGAAGAGCTGGGGAGAATTAATTCGTAATCATGGTCATAGCTGTTTCCTGTGT
GAAATTGTTATCCGCTCACAATTCCACACAACATACGAGCCGGAAGCATAAAGTGTAAAGCCTGGGGTGC
CTAATGAGTGAGCTAACTCACATTAATTGCGTTGCGCTCACTGCCCGCTTTCCAGTCGGGAAACCTGTCG
TGCCAGCTGCATTAATGAATCGGCCAACGCGCGGGGAGAGGCGGTTTGCGTATTGGGCGCTCTTCCGCTT
CCTCGCTCACTGACTCGCTGCGCTCGGTCGTTCGGCTGCGGCGAGCGGTATCAGCTCACTCAAAGGCGGT
AATACGGTTATCCACAGAATCAGGGGATAACGCAGGAAAGAACATGTGAGCAAAAGGCCAGCAAAAGGCC
AGGAACCGTAAAAAGGCCGCGTTGCTGGCGTTTTTCCATAGGCTCCGCCCCCCTGACGAGCATCACAAAA
ATCGACGCTCAAGTCAGAGGTGGCGAAACCCGACAGGACTATAAAGATACCAGGCGTTTCCCCCTGGAAG
CTCCCTCGTGCGCTCTCCTGTTCCGACCCTGCCGCTTACCGGATACCTGTCCGCCTTTCTCCCTTCGGGA
AGCGTGGCGCTTTCTCATAGCTCACGCTGTAGGTATCTCAGTTCGGTGTAGGTCGTTCGCTCCAAGCTGG
GCTGTGTGCACGAACCCCCCGTTCAGCCCGACCGCTGCGCCTTATCCGGTAACTATCGTCTTGAGTCCAA
CCCGGTAAGACACGACTTATCGCCACTGGCAGCAGCCACTGGTAACAGGATTAGCAGAGCGAGGTATGTA
GGCGGTGCTACAGAGTTCTTGAAGTGGTGGCCTAACTACGGCTACACTAGAAGGACAGTATTTGGTATCT
GCGCTCTGCTGAAGCCAGTTACCTTCGGAAAAAGAGTTGGTAGCTCTTGATCCGGCAAACAAACCACCGC
TGGTAGCGGTGGTTTTTTTGTTTGCAAGCAGCAGATTACGCGCAGAAAAAAAGGATCTCAAGAAGATCCT
TTGATCTTTTCTACGGGGTCTGACGCTCAGTGGAACGAAAACTCACGTTAAGGGATTTTGGTCATGAGAT
TATCAAAAAGGATCTTCACCTAGATCCTTTTAAATTAAAAATGAAGTTTTAAATCAATCTAAAGTATATA
TGAGTAAACTTGGTCTGACAGTTACCAATGCTTAATCAGTGAGGCACCTATCTCAGCGATCTGTCTATTT
CGTTCATCCATAGTTGCCTGACTCCCCGTCGTGTAGATAACTACGATACGGGAGGGCTTACCATCTGGCC
CCAGTGCTGCAATGATACCGCGAGACCCACGCTCACCGGCTCCAGATTTATCAGCAATAAACCAGCCAGC
CGGAAGGGCCGAGCGCAGAAGTGGTCCTGCAACTTTATCCGCCTCCATCCAGTCTATTAATTGTTGCCGG
GAAGCTAGAGTAAGTAGTTCGCCAGTTAATAGTTTGCGCAACGTTGTTGCCATTGCTACAGGCATCGTGG
TGTCACGCTCGTCGTTTGGTATGGCTTCATTCAGCTCCGGTTCCCAACGATCAAGGCGAGTTACATGATC
CCCCATGTTGTGCAAAAAAGCGGTTAGCTCCTTCGGTCCTCCGATCGTTGTCAGAAGTAAGTTGGCCGCA
GTGTTATCACTCATGGTTATGGCAGCACTGCATAATTCTCTTACTGTCATGCCATCCGTAAGATGCTTTT
CTGTGACTGGTGAGTACTCAACCAAGTCATTCTGAGAATAGTGTATGCGGCGACCGAGTTGCTCTTGCCC
GGCGTCAATACGGGATAATACCGCGCCACATAGCAGAACTTTAAAAGTGCTCATCATTGGAAAACGTTCT
TCGGGGCGAAAACTCTCAAGGATCTTACCGCTGTTGAGATCCAGTTCGATGTAACCCACTCGTGCACCCA
ACTGATCTTCAGCATCTTTTACTTTCACCAGCGTTTCTGGGTGAGCAAAAACAGGAAGGCAAAATGCCGC
AAAAAAGGGAATAAGGGCGACACGGAAATGTTGAATACTCATACTCTTCCTTTTTCAATATTATTGAAGC
ATTTATCAGGGTTATTGTCTCATGAGCGGATACATATTTGAATGTATTTAGAAAAATAAACAAATAGGGG
TTCCGCGCACATTTCCCCGAAAAGTGCCACCTGACGTCTAAGAAACCATTATTATCATGACATTAACCTA
TAAAAATAGGCGTATCACGAGGCCCTTTCGTCTCGCGCGTTTCGGTGATGACGGTGAAAACCTCTGACAC
ATGCAGCTCCCGGAGACGGTCACAGCTTGTCTGTAAGCGGATGCCGGGAGCAGACAAGCCCGTCAGGGCG
CGTCAGCGGGTGTTGGCGGGTGTCGGGGCTGGCTTAACTATGCGGCATCAGAGCAGATTGTACTGAGAGT
GCACCATATGCGGTGTGAAATACCGCACAGATGCGTAAGGAGAAAATACCGCATCAGGCGCCATTCGCCA
TTCAGGCTGCGCAACTGTTGGGAAGGGCGATCGGTGCGGGCCTCTTCGCTATTACGCCAGCTGGCGAAAG
GGGGATGTGCTGCAAGGCGATTAAGTTGGGTAACGCCAGGGTTTTCCCAGTCACGACGTTGTAAAACGAC
GGCCAGTGCCAAGCTCGCTCTCCCTTATGCGACTCCTGCATTAGGAAGCAGCCCAGTAGTAGGTTGAGGC
CGTTGAGCACCGCCGCCGCAAGGAATGGTGCATGCAAGGAGATGGCGCCCAACAGTCCCCCGGCCACGGG
GCCTGCCACCATACCCACGCCGAAACAAGCGCTCATGAGCCCGAAGTGGCGAGCCCGATCTTCCCCATCG
GTGATGTCGGCGATATAGGCGCCAGCAACCGCACCTGTGGCGCCGGTGATGCCGGCCACGATGCGTCCGG
CGTAGAGGATCGATTAGTCCAATTTGTTAAAGACAGGATATCAGTGGTCCAGGCTCTAGTTTTGACTCAA
CAATATCACCAGCTGAAGCCTATAGAGTACGAGCCATAGATAAAATAAAAGATTTTATTTAGTCTCCAGA
AAAAGGGGGGAA
Features (pLannotate 1.2.2; 21 found; start..end, strand, type, name):
    580..921     +  misc_feature   MESV Ψ: packaging signal of murine embryonic stem cell virus
    988..1404    +  CDS            gag (truncated): truncated Moloney murine leukemia virus (MMLV) gag gene lacking the start codon
   1422..1922    +  promoter       PGK promoter: mouse phosphoglycerate kinase 1 promoter
   2187..2259    +  ncRNA          let-7 (fragment): Accession: RF00027 - let-7 microRNA precursor
   2523..2540    -  promoter       chicken β-actin promoter (fragment): contains a 21-bp deletion relative to the standard chicken β-actin promoter
   2543..3094    +  misc_feature   IRES: internal ribosome entry site (IRES) of the encephalomyocarditis virus (EMCV)
   3106..3825    +  CDS            EGFP: the original enhanced GFP (Yang et al., 1996) mammalian codon-optimized
   3917..4432    +  LTR            3' LTR: 3' long terminal repeat from murine embryonic stem cell virus
   4625..4641    -  protein_bind   lac operator: The lac repressor binds to the lac operator to inhibit transcription in E. coli. This inhibition can be relieved by adding lactose or isopropyl-β-D-thiogalactopyranoside (IPTG). lac repressor encoded by lacI
   4649..4679    -  promoter       lac promoter: promoter for the E. coli lac operon
   4694..4715    -  protein_bind   CAP binding site: CAP binding activates transcription in the presence of cAMP. E. coli catabolite activator protein
   4728..4820    -  CDS            lacI (fragment): lac repressor; lacI; The lac repressor binds to the lac operator to inhibit transcription in E. coli. This inhibition can be relieved by adding lactose or isopropyl-β-D-thiogalactopyranoside (IPTG).
   5003..5591    -  rep_origin     ori: high-copy-number ColE1/pMB1/pBR322/pUC origin of replication
   5762..6622    -  CDS            AmpR: β-lactamase; bla; confers resistance to ampicillin, carbenicillin, and related antibiotics
   6623..6727    -  promoter       AmpR promoter: bla
   6822..6857    +  CDS            rop (fragment): Rop protein, which maintains plasmids at low copy number; rop
   6959..7058    +  misc_feature   bom (fragment): basis of mobility region from pBR322
   7064..7218    -  CDS            lacZα (fragment): LacZα fragment of β-galactosidase; lacZ fragment
   7226..7501    -  CDS            TcR (fragment): tetracycline efflux protein; tet; confers resistance to tetracycline
   7499..7599    +  CDS            env (fragment): murine leukemia virus gPr80 envelope polyprotein precursor; env; proteolytically cleaved into gp70SU and p15TM subunits
   7641..516     +  LTR            5' LTR (across the origin): 5' long terminal repeat from murine embryonic stem cell virus
