[The description below was written by a language model from this plasmid's Addgene catalogue record and pLannotate feature annotations shown in this document.]
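Description:
MXW-PGK-let-7_2A-IRES-GFP is a retroviral mammalian expression plasmid built on the MXW-PGK-IRES-GFP backbone, a murine embryonic stem cell virus (MESV)-type gammaretroviral vector. The annotated 7,642-nt depositor sequence shows a proviral cassette bounded by MESV 5′ and 3′ long terminal repeats, with the MESV Ψ packaging signal and a truncated, start-codon-less MMLV gag segment that together promote encapsidation of the genomic RNA when the plasmid is introduced into packaging cells supplying viral proteins in trans. The bacterial portion carries a high-copy ColE1/pUC-type origin and a β-lactamase gene for ampicillin selection. Short fragments of lacI, lacZα, rop, bom, tetracycline resistance and env are annotated around it and appear to be non-functional cloning remnants, as does a very short match to the chicken β-actin promoter just before the IRES.

Within the provirus, the mouse PGK promoter drives a bicistronic-style transcript. Cloned between XhoI and EcoRI is a 582-bp segment of the C. elegans let-7 gene comprising the microRNA precursor hairpin with roughly 250 nt of native flanking sequence on each side, so that a primary-microRNA-like transcript is produced. This version carries a G-to-A substitution recorded as "SD1 G->A"; the record does not explain the designation further. Downstream, an EMCV IRES directs translation of EGFP from the same transcript, marking transduced or transfected cells that express the let-7 cassette. The associated work concerns the roles of primary microRNAs in target recognition and repression, so the construct presumably serves as a mutant let-7 expression vector for comparison with related variants in mammalian cells.
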