Addgene plasmid #26545: MXW-PGK-let-7_2A-IRES-GFP
Depositing lab: Chang-Zheng Chen. Depositing organization: Stanford University. Publication: The potential functions of primary microRNAs in target recognition and repression. Trujillo RD, Yue SB, Tang Y, O'Gorman WE, Chen CZ. EMBO J. 2010 Oct 6;29(19):3272-85. doi: 10.1038/emboj.2010.208. Epub 2010 Aug 31. PubMed 20808284.
Backbone
  Vector backbone: MXW-PGK-IRES-GFP
  Backbone manufacturer: Chang-Zheng Chen Lab
  Backbone size w/o insert (bp): 7060
  Vector type: Mammalian Expression, Retroviral
Growth in bacteria
  Bacterial resistance: Ampicillin, 100 μg/mL
  Growth temperature: 37°C
  Growth strain: DH5alpha
  Copy number: Unknown
Gene/Insert
  Gene/Insert name: cel-let-7 (~250nt flanking each side) (alt name: let-7)
  Species: C. elegans (nematode)
  Insert size (bp): 582
  Mutation: SD1 G->A
  Cloning method: Restriction Enzyme; 5′ cloning site XhoI (not destroyed); 3′ cloning site EcoRI (not destroyed)
  Sequencing primers: 5′ mPGK-F
Terms and licenses: Academic/Nonprofit Terms; Industry Terms: Not Available to Industry
How to cite: MXW-PGK-let-7_2A-IRES-GFP was a gift from Chang-Zheng Chen (Addgene plasmid # 26545 ; http://n2t.net/addgene:26545 ; RRID:Addgene_26545)
