>Addgene plasmid #26545 | MXW-PGK-let-7_2A-IRES-GFP | addgene partial sequence | sequence record 32783 | 26545 with mPGK-F
TCTCCGGGCCTTTCGACCTGCACTCGAGATATATGAGAAGCGCATCAGTTTTTTTTTCTTATTCTAGATG
AGTAGCCCACCTAGCAGCGGTCGTTTTTTTCTCTTTTCGTAGGAAAATTTTCAGTTACACTTATTTATTA
GAAACCTAGATTTAGAGACTTTTAGAATAACTTTACTTCCTAGAACACATCTCCCTTTGAATTTATATGT
CTAATTTAACAACAAGTACTAATCCATTTTTCAGGCAAGCAGGCGATTGGTGGACGGTCTACACTGTGGA
TCCGGTAAGGTAGTAGGTTGTATAGTTTGGAATATTACCACCGGTGAACTATGCAATTTTCTACCTTACC
GGAGACAGAACTCTTCGAAGCTGCGTCGTCTTGCTCTCACAACTTTCTTTTCGTTTTCTTCCTCCTCTTA
CTTTCACCTCTTTGTTTTTCTTTATTTTGTGCTATCAATTCGGAGTCGCAAGAACTGTATTCGGTGATCC
CTATTGATATTCTTTTGTACTGTATTCGGAGATATTGTTTCACGAACTGTATTCGGAGAACTGTTGTATC
GGTAATGTATCTGGAGAGAATAATCTAATCGTATGTACTGTTGAGTAATGGAATTCCGCCCCCCCCCCCC
CCC
